Addgene plasmid #16247: pNeuLite
Depositing lab: Mien-Chie Hung. Depositing organization: University of Texas MD Anderson Cancer Center. Publication: The ets protein PEA3 suppresses HER-2/neu overexpression and inhibits tumorigenesis. Xing X, Wang SC, Xia W, Zou Y, Shao R, Kwong KY, Yu Z, Zhang S, Miller S, Huang L, Hung MC. Nat Med. 2000 Feb . 6(2):189-95. 10.1038/72294 PubMed 10655108.
Backbone
  Vector backbone: pGL2-basic
  Backbone manufacturer: Promega
  Backbone size w/o insert (bp): 5600
  Vector type: Mammalian Expression
Growth in bacteria
  Bacterial resistance: Ampicillin, 100 μg/mL
  Growth temperature: 37°C
  Growth strain: DH5alpha
  Copy number: High Copy
Gene/Insert
  Gene/Insert name: Her-2/neu promoter (alt name: Her2)
  Species: H. sapiens (human)
  Entrez Gene: ERBB2 (a.k.a. CD340, HER-2, HER-2/neu, HER2, MLN 19, MLN-19, NEU, NGL, TKR1, VSCN2, c-ERB-2, c-ERB2, p185(erbB2))
  Tag / fusion protein: Luciferase (C terminal on backbone)
  Cloning method: Restriction Enzyme; 5′ cloning site BamHI (destroyed during cloning); 3′ cloning site BglII (not destroyed)
  Sequencing primers: 5′ na; 3′ LucNrev
Terms and licenses: Academic/Nonprofit Terms; Industry Terms: Not Available to Industry
Depositor comments: The promoter region of human HER-2/neu was amplified with a pair of primers (KO11: 5'−GATAGGATCC GGGGGTCCTG GAAGCC−3' and KO2: 5'−GGGCAGATCT GGTTTTCCGG TCCCAATGGA−3'). Also named pNeuLit.
How to cite: pNeuLite was a gift from Mien-Chie Hung (Addgene plasmid # 16247 ; http://n2t.net/addgene:16247 ; RRID:Addgene_16247)
