[The description below was written by a language model from this plasmid's Addgene catalogue record.]
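Description:
pNeuLite (also called pNeuLit) is a promoter-reporter plasmid built on the promoterless pGL2-basic luciferase vector, a backbone of about 5.6 kb. It is catalogued as a mammalian expression vector, but it works as a transcriptional reporter. The backbone has no eukaryotic promoter of its own in front of the firefly luciferase coding sequence, so luciferase output in transfected cells depends on whatever regulatory DNA is cloned upstream. In bacteria the plasmid is maintained at high copy number and selected with ampicillin.

The insert is the promoter region of the human HER-2/neu gene (ERBB2). It was amplified by PCR and placed upstream of luciferase by restriction cloning. The 5′ BamHI junction was destroyed during cloning, while the 3′ BglII site was kept. The record lists luciferase as a "C-terminal tag on the backbone". Because the insert is a promoter rather than a coding sequence, this is best read as luciferase lying downstream of, and being driven by, the HER-2/neu promoter, not as a protein fusion. The record does not give the length of the promoter fragment or its coordinates relative to the transcription start site, and no feature table is available to confirm other backbone elements.

The construct is suited to measuring HER-2/neu promoter activity in transfected mammalian cells and to testing how trans-acting factors change it. The associated publication concerns suppression of HER-2/neu overexpression by the ets-family transcription factor PEA3, which fits use of this reporter to assay repression of the promoter.
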