>Addgene plasmid #16247 | pNeuLite | addgene partial sequence | sequence record 22521 | LucNRev 5'-CCTTATGCAGTTGCTCTCC-3'
AAGAATGGCGCCGGGCCTTTCTTTATGTTTTTGGCGTCTTCCATTTTACCAACAGTACCGGAATGCCAAG
CTTACTTAGATCTGGTTTCTCCGGTCCCAATGGAGGGGAATCTCAGCTTCACAACTTCATTCTTATACTT
CCTCAAGCAGCCCTCCTCCTCCACCTCCTCCTTCTCCTGTGATTGGGAGCAAGCGCGCTCCCAGCTCGCC
CCCTCCAACTGCATTCCAACAAGTCTGGGAGTGGCAACTCCCAGCTTCACTTTCTCCCTCTCTTCGCGCA
GGCCTGGGTGCGTCCCTCCTAGCGCCGGGACGCCTGGGTTGCCTGCAGCCGTTCTCACACTTTTCCTCGG
AGAATCCCTAAATGCAGAGGCTGGTGACTCTGCCCCCTCCCCCGGAGTCCGGGATAAATTCCCTAGGCTG
CCACTCTTAACACCCTTTTAAGTCTCAGGTTTTATCTTAAACTTTCCTGGGGAGCTTGCATCCTACTCCA
TCCCAAGCCTATTTGTTTTAATATCAAATAATGGTTTTCCCACCACATCCTCTAGTAAAATTGATAGTCA
AGGAGGGGGATGTGTTGTGTTTACCTCGTGGCTTCCAGGACCCCCGGATCTCGAGCTAGCACGCGTAAGA
GCTCGGTACCTCCCGGGTTATGTTAGCTCAGTTACAGTACCATAAGATACATTGATGAGTTTGGACAAAC
CACAACTAGAATGCAGTGAAAAAAATGCTTTATTTGTGAAATTTGTGATGCTATTGCTTTATTTGTAACC
ATTATAAGCTGCAATAAACAAGTAAACACAACAATTGCATTC
