LOCUS       Exported 6126 bp ds-DNA circular SYN 18-OCT-2021
DEFINITION  synthetic circular DNA
ACCESSION   .
VERSION     .
KEYWORDS    pNeuLite
SOURCE      synthetic DNA construct
  ORGANISM  synthetic DNA construct
REFERENCE   1 (bases 1 to 6126)
  AUTHORS   Xing X, Wang SC, Xia W, Zou Y, Shao R, Kwong KY, Yu Z, Zhang S,
            Miller S, Huang L, Hung MC
  TITLE     The ets protein PEA3 suppresses HER-2/neu overexpression and
            inhibits tumorigenesis.
  JOURNAL   Nat Med. 2000 Feb . 6(2):189-95.
  PUBMED    10655108
REFERENCE   2 (bases 1 to 6126)
  AUTHORS   .
  TITLE     Direct Submission
  JOURNAL   Exported Oct 18, 2021 from SnapGene Server 1.1.58
            http://www.snapgene.com
FEATURES             Location/Qualifiers
     source          1..6126
                     /organism="synthetic DNA construct"
                     /mol_type="other DNA"
     polyA_signal    137..258
                     /label=SV40 poly(A) signal
                     /note="SV40 polyadenylation signal"
     CDS             887..2539
                     /codon_start=1
                     /gene="luc"
                     /product="firefly luciferase"
                     /label=luciferase
                     /translation="MEDAKNIKKGPAPFYPLEDGTAGEQLHKAMKRYALVPGTIAFTDA
                     HIEVNITYAEYFEMSVRLAEAMKRYGLNTNHRIVVCSENSLQFFMPVLGALFIGVAVAP
                     ANDIYNERELLNSMNISQPTVVFVSKKGLQKILNVQKKLPIIQKIIIMDSKTDYQGFQS
                     MYTFVTSHLPPGFNEYDFVPESFDRDKTIALIMNSSGSTGLPKGVALPHRTACVRFSHA
                     RDPIFGNQIIPDTAILSVVPFHHGFGMFTTLGYLICGFRVVLMYRFEEELFLRSLQDYK
                     IQSALLVPTLFSFFAKSTLIDKYDLSNLHEIASGGAPLSKEVGEAVAKRFHLPGIRQGY
                     GLTETTSAILITPEGDDKPGAVGKVVPFFEAKVVDLDTGKTLGVNQRGELCVRGPMIMS
                     GYVNNPEATNALIDKDGWLHSGDIAYWDEDEHFFIVDRLKSLIKYKGYQVAPAELESIL
                     LQHPNIFDAGVAGLPDDDAGELPAAVVVLEHGKTMTEKEIVDYVASQVTTAKKLRGGVV
                     FVDEVPKGLTGKLDARKIREILIKAKKGGKSKL"
     primer_bind     complement(953..971)
                     /label=LucNrev
                     /note="Firefly luciferase, reverse primer"
     intron          2780..2845
                     /label=small t intron
                     /note="SV40 (simian virus 40) small t antigen intron"
     CDS             2975..2995
                     /codon_start=1
                     /product="nuclear localization signal of SV40 (simian virus
                     40) large T antigen"
                     /label=SV40 NLS
                     /translation="PKKKRKV"
     polyA_signal    3420..3554
                     /label=SV40 poly(A) signal
                     /note="SV40 polyadenylation signal"
     primer_bind     complement(3696..3713)
                     /label=L4440
                     /note="L4440 vector, forward primer"
     rep_origin      complement(3867..4455)
                     /direction=LEFT
                     /label=ori
                     /note="high-copy-number ColE1/pMB1/pBR322/pUC origin of
                     replication"
     primer_bind     complement(3947..3966)
                     /label=pBR322ori-F
                     /note="pBR322 origin, forward primer"
     CDS             complement(4626..5486)
                     /codon_start=1
                     /gene="bla"
                     /product="beta-lactamase"
                     /label=AmpR
                     /note="confers resistance to ampicillin, carbenicillin, and
                     related antibiotics"
                     /translation="MSIQHFRVALIPFFAAFCLPVFAHPETLVKVKDAEDQLGARVGYI
                     ELDLNSGKILESFRPEERFPMMSTFKVLLCGAVLSRIDAGQEQLGRRIHYSQNDLVEYS
                     PVTEKHLTDGMTVRELCSAAITMSDNTAANLLLTTIGGPKELTAFLHNMGDHVTRLDRW
                     EPELNEAIPNDERDTTMPVAMATTLRKLLTGELLTLASRQQLIDWMEADKVAGPLLRSA
                     LPAGWFIADKSGAGERGSRGIIAALGPDGKPSRIVVIYTTGSQATMDERNRQIAEIGAS
                     LIKHW"
     primer_bind     5249..5268
                     /label=Amp-R
                     /note="Ampicillin resistance gene, reverse primer"
     promoter        complement(5487..5591)
                     /gene="bla"
                     /label=AmpR promoter
     rep_origin      5618..6073
                     /direction=RIGHT
                     /label=f1 ori
                     /note="f1 bacteriophage origin of replication; arrow
                     indicates direction of (+) strand synthesis"
     primer_bind     complement(5705..5724)
                     /label=F1ori-R
                     /note="F1 origin, reverse primer"
     primer_bind     5915..5936
                     /label=F1ori-F
                     /note="F1 origin, forward primer"
ORIGIN
        1 tcttcgctat tacgccagcc caagctacca tgataagtaa gtaatattaa ggtacgtgga
       61 ggttttactt gctttaaaaa acctcccaca cctccccctg aacctgaaac ataaaatgaa
      121 tgcaattgtt gttgttaact tgtttattgc agcttataat ggttacaaat aaagcaatag
      181 catcacaaat ttcacaaata aagcattttt ttcactgcat tctagttgtg gtttgtccaa
      241 actcatcaat gtatcttatg gtactgtaac tgagctaaca taacccggga ggtaccgagc
      301 tcttacgcgt gctagctcga gatccggggg tcctggaagc cacgaggtaa acacaacaca
      361 tccccctcct tgactatcaa ttttactaga ggatgtggtg ggaaaaccat tatttgatat
      421 taaaacaaat aggcttggga tggagtagga tgcaagctcc ccaggaaagt ttaagataaa
      481 acctgagact taaaagggtg ttaagagtgg cagcctaggg aatttatccc ggactccggg
      541 ggagggggca gagtcaccag cctctgcatt tagggattct ccgaggaaaa gtgtgagaac
      601 ggctgcaggc aacccaggcg tcccggcgct aggagggacg cacccaggcc tgcgcgaaga
      661 gagggagaaa gtgaagctgg gagttgccac tcccagactt gttggaatgc agttggaggg
      721 ggcgagctgg gagcgcgctt gctcccaatc acaggagaag gaggaggtgg aggaggaggg
      781 ctgcttgagg aagtataaga atgaagttgt gaagctgaga ttcccctcca ttgggaccgg
      841 agaaaccaga tctaagtaag cttggcattc cggtactgtt ggtaaaatgg aagacgccaa
      901 aaacataaag aaaggcccgg cgccattcta tcctctagag gatggaaccg ctggagagca
      961 actgcataag gctatgaaga gatacgccct ggttcctgga acaattgctt ttacagatgc
     1021 acatatcgag gtgaacatca cgtacgcgga atacttcgaa atgtccgttc ggttggcaga
     1081 agctatgaaa cgatatgggc tgaatacaaa tcacagaatc gtcgtatgca gtgaaaactc
     1141 tcttcaattc tttatgccgg tgttgggcgc gttatttatc ggagttgcag ttgcgcccgc
     1201 gaacgacatt tataatgaac gtgaattgct caacagtatg aacatttcgc agcctaccgt
     1261 agtgtttgtt tccaaaaagg ggttgcaaaa aattttgaac gtgcaaaaaa aattaccaat
     1321 aatccagaaa attattatca tggattctaa aacggattac cagggatttc agtcgatgta
     1381 cacgttcgtc acatctcatc tacctcccgg ttttaatgaa tacgattttg taccagagtc
     1441 ctttgatcgt gacaaaacaa ttgcactgat aatgaattcc tctggatcta ctgggttacc
     1501 taagggtgtg gcccttccgc atagaactgc ctgcgtcaga ttctcgcatg ccagagatcc
     1561 tatttttggc aatcaaatca ttccggatac tgcgatttta agtgttgttc cattccatca
     1621 cggttttgga atgtttacta cactcggata tttgatatgt ggatttcgag tcgtcttaat
     1681 gtatagattt gaagaagagc tgtttttacg atcccttcag gattacaaaa ttcaaagtgc
     1741 gttgctagta ccaaccctat tttcattctt cgccaaaagc actctgattg acaaatacga
     1801 tttatctaat ttacacgaaa ttgcttctgg gggcgcacct ctttcgaaag aagtcgggga
     1861 agcggttgca aaacgcttcc atcttccagg gatacgacaa ggatatgggc tcactgagac
     1921 tacatcagct attctgatta cacccgaggg ggatgataaa ccgggcgcgg tcggtaaagt
     1981 tgttccattt tttgaagcga aggttgtgga tctggatacc gggaaaacgc tgggcgttaa
     2041 tcagagaggc gaattatgtg tcagaggacc tatgattatg tccggttatg taaacaatcc
     2101 ggaagcgacc aacgccttga ttgacaagga tggatggcta cattctggag acatagctta
     2161 ctgggacgaa gacgaacact tcttcatagt tgaccgcttg aagtctttaa ttaaatacaa
     2221 aggatatcag gtggcccccg ctgaattgga atcgatattg ttacaacacc ccaacatctt
     2281 cgacgcgggc gtggcaggtc ttcccgacga tgacgccggt gaacttcccg ccgccgttgt
     2341 tgttttggag cacggaaaga cgatgacgga aaaagagatc gtggattacg tcgccagtca
     2401 agtaacaacc gcgaaaaagt tgcgcggagg agttgtgttt gtggacgaag taccgaaagg
     2461 tcttaccgga aaactcgacg caagaaaaat cagagagatc ctcataaagg ccaagaaggg
     2521 cggaaagtcc aaattgtaaa atgtaactgt attcagcgat gacgaaattc ttagctattg
     2581 taatactgcg atgagtggca gggcggggcg taattttttt aaggcagtta ttggtgccct
     2641 taaacgcctg gttgctacgc ctgaataagt gataataagc ggatgaatgg cagaaattcg
     2701 ccggatcttt gtgaaggaac cttacttctg tggtgtgaca taattggaca aactacctac
     2761 agagatttaa agctctaagg taaatataaa atttttaagt gtataatgtg ttaaactact
     2821 gattctaatt gtttgtgtat tttagattcc aacctatgga actgatgaat gggagcagtg
     2881 gtggaatgcc tttaatgagg aaaacctgtt ttgctcagaa gaaatgccat ctagtgatga
     2941 tgaggctact gctgactctc aacattctac tcctccaaaa aagaagagaa aggtagaaga
     3001 ccccaaggac tttccttcag aattgctaag ttttttgagt catgctgtgt ttagtaatag
     3061 aactcttgct tgctttgcta tttacaccac aaaggaaaaa gctgcactgc tatacaagaa
     3121 aattatggaa aaatattctg taacctttat aagtaggcat aacagttata atcataacat
     3181 actgtttttt cttactccac acaggcatag agtgtctgct attaataact atgctcaaaa
     3241 attgtgtacc tttagctttt taatttgtaa aggggttaat aaggaatatt tgatgtatag
     3301 tgccttgact agagatcata atcagccata ccacatttgt agaggtttta cttgctttaa
     3361 aaaacctccc acacctcccc ctgaacctga aacataaaat gaatgcaatt gttgttgtta
     3421 acttgtttat tgcagcttat aatggttaca aataaagcaa tagcatcaca aatttcacaa
     3481 ataaagcatt tttttcactg cattctagtt gtggtttgtc caaactcatc aatgtatctt
     3541 atcatgtctg gatccgtcga ccgatgccct tgagagcctt caacccagtc agctccttcc
     3601 ggtgggcgcg gggcatgact atcgtcgccg cacttatgac tgtcttcttt atcatgcaac
     3661 tcgtaggaca ggtgccggca gcgctcttcc gcttcctcgc tcactgactc gctgcgctcg
     3721 gtcgttcggc tgcggcgagc ggtatcagct cactcaaagg cggtaatacg gttatccaca
     3781 gaatcagggg ataacgcagg aaagaacatg tgagcaaaag gccagcaaaa ggccaggaac
     3841 cgtaaaaagg ccgcgttgct ggcgtttttc cataggctcc gcccccctga cgagcatcac
     3901 aaaaatcgac gctcaagtca gaggtggcga aacccgacag gactataaag ataccaggcg
     3961 tttccccctg gaagctccct cgtgcgctct cctgttccga ccctgccgct taccggatac
     4021 ctgtccgcct ttctcccttc gggaagcgtg gcgctttctc atagctcacg ctgtaggtat
     4081 ctcagttcgg tgtaggtcgt tcgctccaag ctgggctgtg tgcacgaacc ccccgttcag
     4141 cccgaccgct gcgccttatc cggtaactat cgtcttgagt ccaacccggt aagacacgac
     4201 ttatcgccac tggcagcagc cactggtaac aggattagca gagcgaggta tgtaggcggt
     4261 gctacagagt tcttgaagtg gtggcctaac tacggctaca ctagaagaac agtatttggt
     4321 atctgcgctc tgctgaagcc agttaccttc ggaaaaagag ttggtagctc ttgatccggc
     4381 aaacaaacca ccgctggtag cggtggtttt tttgtttgca agcagcagat tacgcgcaga
     4441 aaaaaaggat ctcaagaaga tcctttgatc ttttctacgg ggtctgacgc tcagtggaac
     4501 gaaaactcac gttaagggat tttggtcatg agattatcaa aaaggatctt cacctagatc
     4561 cttttaaatt aaaaatgaag ttttaaatca atctaaagta tatatgagta aacttggtct
     4621 gacagttacc aatgcttaat cagtgaggca cctatctcag cgatctgtct atttcgttca
     4681 tccatagttg cctgactccc cgtcgtgtag ataactacga tacgggaggg cttaccatct
     4741 ggccccagtg ctgcaatgat accgcgagac ccacgctcac cggctccaga tttatcagca
     4801 ataaaccagc cagccggaag ggccgagcgc agaagtggtc ctgcaacttt atccgcctcc
     4861 atccagtcta ttaattgttg ccgggaagct agagtaagta gttcgccagt taatagtttg
     4921 cgcaacgttg ttgccattgc tacaggcatc gtggtgtcac gctcgtcgtt tggtatggct
     4981 tcattcagct ccggttccca acgatcaagg cgagttacat gatcccccat gttgtgcaaa
     5041 aaagcggtta gctccttcgg tcctccgatc gttgtcagaa gtaagttggc cgcagtgtta
     5101 tcactcatgg ttatggcagc actgcataat tctcttactg tcatgccatc cgtaagatgc
     5161 ttttctgtga ctggtgagta ctcaaccaag tcattctgag aatagtgtat gcggcgaccg
     5221 agttgctctt gcccggcgtc aatacgggat aataccgcgc cacatagcag aactttaaaa
     5281 gtgctcatca ttggaaaacg ttcttcgggg cgaaaactct caaggatctt accgctgttg
     5341 agatccagtt cgatgtaacc cactcgtgca cccaactgat cttcagcatc ttttactttc
     5401 accagcgttt ctgggtgagc aaaaacagga aggcaaaatg ccgcaaaaaa gggaataagg
     5461 gcgacacgga aatgttgaat actcatactc ttcctttttc aatattattg aagcatttat
     5521 cagggttatt gtctcatgag cggatacata tttgaatgta tttagaaaaa taaacaaata
     5581 ggggttccgc gcacatttcc ccgaaaagtg ccacctgnnn nnnnnnnnnn nnnnnnnnnn
     5641 nnnnnnnnnn nnnnnnnnnn nnnnnnnnnn nnnnnnnnnn nnnnnnnnnn nnnnnnnnnn
     5701 nnnnnnnnnn nnnnnnnnnn nnnnnnnnnn nnnnnnnnnn ncnnnnnnnn nnnnnnnnnn
     5761 nnnnnnnnnn nnnnnnnnnn nnnnnnnnnn nnnnnnnnnn nnnnnnnnnn nnnnnnnnnn
     5821 nnnnnnnnnn nnnannnnnn nnnnnnnnnn nnnnnnnnnn nnnnnnnnnn nnnnnnnnnn
     5881 nnncctttga cgttggagtc cacgttcttt aatagtggac tcttgttcca aactggaaca
     5941 acactcaacc ctatctcggt ctattctttt gatttataag ggattttgcc gatttcggcc
     6001 tattggttaa aaaatgagct gatttaacaa aaatttaacg cgaattttaa caaaatatta
     6061 acgcttacaa tttgccattc gccattcagg ctgcgcaact gttgggaagg gcgatcggtg
     6121 cgggcc
//
